>Addgene plasmid #166677 | deltaVP1 + VP2C-GFPdeg | addgene full sequence | sequence record 329832 | Addgene NGS Result
CTAGTAGGACTATTTGCAAAGGGAAGGGATGCTAAGGTAGAGGGTGAACGTTACAGAAAAGCAGGCTGGG
AAGCATATTTGAGAAGATGCGGCCAGCAAAACTAAAAAACTGTATTATAAGTAAATGCATGTATACTAAA
CTCACAAATTAGAGCTTCAATTTAATTATATCAGTTATTACCCGGGAATCTCGGTCGTAATGATTTAAAT
GCATGCAAGCTTGGCGTAATCATGGTCATAGCTGTTTCCTGTGTGAAATTGTTATCCGCTCACAATTCCA
CACAACATACGAGCCGGAAGCATAAAGTGTAAAGCCTGGGGTGCCTAATGAGTGAGCTAACTCACATTAA
TTGCGTTGCGCTCACTGCCCGCTTTCCAGTCGGGAAACCTGTCGTGCCAGCTGCATTAATGAATCGGCCA
ACGCGCGGGGAGAGGCGGTTTGCGTATTGGGCGCTCTTCCGCTTCCTCGCTCACTGACTCGCTGCGCTCG
GTCGTTCGGCTGCGGCGAGCGGTATCAGCTCACTCAAAGGCGGTAATACGGTTATCCACAGAATCAGGGG
ATAACGCAGGAAAGAACATGTGAGCAAAAGGCCAGCAAAAGGCCAGGAACCGTAAAAAGGCCGCGTTGCT
GGCGTTTTTCCATAGGCTCCGCCCCCCTGACGAGCATCACAAAAATCGACGCTCAAGTCAGAGGTGGCGA
AACCCGACAGGACTATAAAGATACCAGGCGTTTCCCCCTGGAAGCTCCCTCGTGCGCTCTCCTGTTCCGA
CCCTGCCGCTTACCGGATACCTGTCCGCCTTTCTCCCTTCGGGAAGCGTGGCGCTTTCTCATAGCTCACG
CTGTAGGTATCTCAGTTCGGTGTAGGTCGTTCGCTCCAAGCTGGGCTGTGTGCACGAACCCCCCGTTCAG
CCCGACCGCTGCGCCTTATCCGGTAACTATCGTCTTGAGTCCAACCCGGTAAGACACGACTTATCGCCAC
TGGCAGCAGCCACTGGTAACAGGATTAGCAGAGCGAGGTATGTAGGCGGTGCTACAGAGTTCTTGAAGTG
GTGGCCTAACTACGGCTACACTAGAAGAACAGTATTTGGTATCTGCGCTCTGCTGAAGCCAGTTACCTTC
GGAAAAAGAGTTGGTAGCTCTTGATCCGGCAAACAAACCACCGCTGGTAGCGGTGGTTTTTTTGTTTGCA
AGCAGCAGATTACGCGCAGAAAAAAAGGATCTCAAGAAGATCCTTTGATCTTTTCTACGGGGTCTGACGC
TCAGTGGAACGAAAACTCACGTTAAGGGATTTTGGTCATGAGATTATCAAAAAGGATCTTCACCTAGATC
CTTTTAAATTAAAAATGAAGTTTTAAATCAATCTAAAGTATATATGAGTAAACTTGGTCTGACAGTTACC
AATGCTTAATCAGTGAGGCACCTATCTCAGCGATCTGTCTATTTCGTTCATCCATAGTTGCCTGACTCCC
CGTCGTGTAGATAACTACGATACGGGAGGGCTTACCATCTGGCCCCAGTGCTGCAATGATACCGCGAGAC
CCACGCTCACCGGCTCCAGATTTATCAGCAATAAACCAGCCAGCCGGAAGGGCCGAGCGCAGAAGTGGTC
CTGCAACTTTATCCGCCTCCATCCAGTCTATTAATTGTTGCCGGGAAGCTAGAGTAAGTAGTTCGCCAGT
TAATAGTTTGCGCAACGTTGTTGCCATTGCTACAGGCATCGTGGTGTCACGCTCGTCGTTTGGTATGGCT
TCATTCAGCTCCGGTTCCCAACGATCAAGGCGAGTTACATGATCCCCCATGTTGTGCAAAAAAGCGGTTA
GCTCCTTCGGTCCTCCGATCGTTGTCAGAAGTAAGTTGGCCGCAGTGTTATCACTCATGGTTATGGCAGC
ACTGCATAATTCTCTTACTGTCATGCCATCCGTAAGATGCTTTTCTGTGACTGGTGAGTACTCAACCAAG
TCATTCTGAGAATAGTGTATGCGGCGACCGAGTTGCTCTTGCCCGGCGTCAATACGGGATAATACCGCGC
CACATAGCAGAACTTTAAAAGTGCTCATCATTGGAAAACGTTCTTCGGGGCGAAAACTCTCAAGGATCTT
ACCGCTGTTGAGATCCAGTTCGATGTAACCCACTCGTGCACCCAACTGATCTTCAGCATCTTTTACTTTC
ACCAGCGTTTCTGGGTGAGCAAAAACAGGAAGGCAAAATGCCGCAAAAAAGGGAATAAGGGCGACACGGA
AATGTTGAATACTCATACTCTTCCTTTTTCAATATTATTGAAGCATTTATCAGGGTTATTGTCTCATGAG
CGGATACATATTTGAATGTATTTAGAAAAATAAACAAATAGGGGTTCCGCGCACATTTCCCCGAAAAGTG
CCACCTGACGTCTAAGAAACCATTATTATCATGACATTAACCTATAAAAATAGGCGTATCACGAGGCCCT
TTCGTCTCGCGCGTTTCGGTGATGACGGTGAAAACCTCTGACACATGCAGCTCCCGGAGACGGTCACAGC
TTGTCTGTAAGCGGATGCCGGGAGCAGACAAGCCCGTCAGGGCGCGTCAGCGGGTGTTGGCGGGTGTCGG
GGCTGGCTTAACTATGCGGCATCAGAGCAGATTGTACTGAGAGTGCACCATATGCGGTGTGAAATACCGC
ACAGATGCGTAAGGAGAAAATACCGCATCAGGCGCCATTCGCCATTCAGGCTGCGCAACTGTTGGGAAGG
GCGATCGGTGCGGGCCTCTTCGCTATTACGCCAGCTGGCGAAAGGGGGATGTGCTGCAAGGCGATTAAGT
TGGGTAACGCCAGGGTTTTCCCAGTCACGACGTTGTAAAACGACGGCCAGTGAATTCATTTAAATTTTTT
TGATTCGGTAATCTCCGAACAGAAGGAAGAACGAAGGAAGGAGCACAGACTTAGATTGGTATATATACGC
ATATGTAGTGTTGAAGAAACATGAAATTGCCCAGTATTCTTAACCCAACTGCACAGAACAAAAACCTGCA
GGAAACGAAGATAAAACATGTCCACAAAATCATATACCAGTAGAGCTGAGACTCATGCAAGTCCGGTTGC
ATCGAAACTTTTACGTTTAATGGATGAAAAGAAGACCAATTTGTGTGCTTCTCTTGACGTTCGTTCGACT
GATGAGCTATTGAAACTTGTTGAAACGTTGGGTCCATACATTTGCCTTTTGAAAACACACGTTGATATCT
TGGATGATTTCAGTTATGAGGGTACTGTCGTTCCATTGAAAGCATTGGCAGAGAAATACAAGTTCTTGAT
ATTTGAGGACAGAAAATTCGCCGATATCGGTAACACAGTCAAATTACAATATACATCGGGCGTTTACCGT
ATCGCAGAATGGTCTGATATCACCAACGCCCACGGGGTTACTGGTGCTGGTATTGTTGCTGGCTTGAAAC
AAGGTGCGCAAGAGGTCACCAAAGAACCAAGGGGATTATTGATGCTTGCTGAATTGTCTTCCAAGGGTTC
TCTAGCACACGGTGAATATACTAAGGGTACCGTTGATATTGCAAAGAGTGATAAAGATTTCGTTATTGGG
TTCATTGCTCAGAACGATATGGGAGGAAGAGAAGAAGGGTTTGATTGGCTAATCATGACCCCAGGTGTAG
GTTTAGACGACAAAGGCGATGCATTGGGTCAGCAGTACAGAACCGTCGACGAAGTTGTAAGTGGTGGATC
AGATATCATCATTGTTGGCAGAGGACTTTTCGCCAAGGGTAGAGATCCTAAGGTTGAAGGTGAAAGATAC
AGAAATGCTGGATGGGAAGCGTACCAAAAGAGAATCAGCGCTCCCCATTAATTATACAGGAAACTTAATA
GAACAAATCACATATTTAATCTAATAGCCACCTGCATTGGCACGGTGCAACACTACTTCAACTTCATCTT
ACAAAAAGATCACGTGATCTGTTGTATTGGGATCTCTAGAGTAACAATATCATGAGACCTTTTATAGAAG
TGGCGCCAAAACTAAATGTATTTGAAAATACAAAAAACGCACAGGTTTCTTTATATATGTATATATATAT
ATATATATATAAAACTGTACATATACTGTTTAAATTAATCTATTTAAACATTAATTCTTGCAGATGCACA
AGCAGCTGGATGCCTATCCATACCTGATTCTTGTGCACATGACATTGGCAAAGTTCCATCATCTTGCTCT
TCAACTTCAGGAGGAAAAGATCTTTTGTACAATTCATCCATACCATGGGTAATACCAGCAGCAGTAACAA
ATTCTAACAAGACCATGTGGTCTCTCTTTTCGTTTGGATCTTTGGATAAGGCAGATTGAGTGGATAAGTA
ATGGTTGTCTGGTAACAAGACTGGACCATCACCAATTGGAGTATTTTGTTGATAATGGTCAGCTAATTGA
ACAGAACCATCTTCAATGTTGTGTCTAATTTTGAAGTTAACTTTGATACCATTCTTTTGTTTGTCAGCCA
TGATGTAAACATTGTGAGAGTTATAGTTGTATTCCAATTTGTGACCTAAAATGTTACCATCTTCTTTAAA
ATCAATACCTTTTAATTCGATTCTATTAACTAAGGTATCACCTTCAAACTTGACTTCAGCTCTGGTCTTG
TAGTTACCGTCATCTTTGAAAAAAATAGTTCTTTCTTGAACATAACCTTCTGGCATGGCAGACTTGAAAA
AGTCATGTTGTTTCATATGATCTGGGTATCTCGCAAAACATTGAACACCATAACCGAAAGTAGTGACTAA
GGTTGGCCATGGAACTGGCAATTTACCAGTAGTACAAATAAATTTTAAGGTCAATTTACCGTAAGTAGCA
TCACCTTCACCTTCACCGGAGACAGAAAATTTGTGACCATTAACATCACCATCTAATTCAACCAAAATTG
GGACAACACCAGTGAATAATTCTTCACCTTTAGAGGATCCCATAGAACCGCCGCCACCGGAGCCACCGCC
ACCAGAACCACCACCACCTGGAGTGATGTCACCATACAAACCCAAAATCAATGGCAACATCCAATCTGGA
GTAACTCTTTGATGAGAAACAACTTGAGCTTGATAAAATTTAATAACTTCACCAGATTCATCTTGAATAT
GAGCAGCTGGAGTTGGACCACCATTACCCATTTTATCGATTTATATTGAATTTTCAAAAATTCTTACTTT
TTTTTTTGGATGGACGCAAAGAAGTTTAATAATCATATTACATGGCAATACCACCATATACATATCCATA
TCTAATCTTACTTATATGTTGTGGAAATGTAAAGAGCCCCATTATCTTAGCCTAAAAAAACCTTCTCTTT
GGAACTTTCAGTAATACGCTTAACTGCTCATTGCTATATTGAAGTACGGATTAGAAGCCGCCGAGCGGGC
GACAGCCCTCCGACGGAAGACTCTCCTCCGTGCGTCCTGGTCTTCACCGGTCGCGTTCCTGAAACGCAGA
TGTGCCTCGCGCCGCACTGCTCCGAACAATAAAGATTCTACAATACTAGCTTTTATGGTTATGAAGAGGA
AAAATTGGCAGTAACCTGGCCCCACAAACCTTCAAATCAACGAATCAAATTAACAACCATAGGATAATAA
TGCGATTAGTTTTTTAGCCTTATTTCTGGGGTAATTAATCAGCGAAGCGATGATTTTTGATCTATTAACA
GATATATAAATGCAAAAGCTGCATAACCACTTTAACTAATACTTTCAACATTTTCGGTTTGTATTACTTC
TTATTCAAATGTCATAAAAGTATCAACAAAAAATTGTTAATATACCTCTATACTTTAACGTCAAGGAGAA
AAAACTATAGCTAGCAAAATGGCTTCAGGTGTAAGTAAATGCGAAACCAAATGCACAAAGGCTTGCCCTA
GACCAGCTCCAGTTCCTAAGTTATTGATTAAAGGTGGTATGGAAGTTTTGGATTTGGTTACAGGTCCAGA
TTCTGTTACTGAAATCGAAGCATTTTTGAACCCAAGAATGGGTCAACCACCAACACCAGAATCTTTAACT
GAAGGTGGTCAATATTACGGTTGGTCAAGAGGTATTAATTTGGCTACATCTGATACTGAAGATTCACCAG
GTAATAATACATTACCAACTTGGTCTATGGCAAAATTGCAATTACCAATGTTGAACGAAGATTTGACTTG
TGATACTTTGCAAATGTGGGAAGCAGTTTCAGTTAAAACAGAAGTTGTTGGTTCTGGTTCTTTGTTGGAT
GTTCATGGTTTTAATAAGCCAACAGATACTGTTAACACAAAGGGTATTTCTACTCCAGTTGAAGGTTCAC
AATATCATGTTTTTGCTGTTGGTGGTGAACCATTGGATTTGCAAGGTTTAGTTACAGATGCAAGAACTAA
GTACAAGGAAGAAGGTGTTGTTACTATTAAAACAATCACTAAGAAAGATATGGTTAATAAGGATCAAGTT
TTGAACCCAATTTCAAAGGCTAAATTGGATAAGGATGGCATGTACCCAGTTGAAATTTGGCATCCAGATC
CAGCTAAAAATGAAAACACAAGATACTTCGGTAATTACACTGGTGGTACTACAACTCCACCAGTTTTGCA
ATTCACTAACACTTTGACAACTGTTTTGTTAGATGAAAATGGTGTTGGTCCATTATGTAAAGGTGAAGGT
TTGTACTTATCTTGCGTTGATATTATGGGTTGGAGAGTTACAAGAAACTACGATGTTCATCATTGGAGAG
GTTTGCCAAGATACTTCAAGATTACTTTAAGAAAAAGATGGGTTAAAAATCCATACCCAATGGCTTCTTT
GATTTCTTCTTTGTTTAATAATATGTTACCACAAGTTCAAGGTCAACCAATGGAAGGTGAAAACACACAA
GTTGAAGAAGTTAGAGTTTACGATGGTACTGAACCAGTTCCAGGTGACCCTGACATGACAAGATATGTAG
ATAGATTCGGTAAAACTAAAACTGTATTCCCTGGTAATTAAGCGGCCGCA
Features (pLannotate 1.2.2; 18 found; start..end, strand, type, name):
      6..105     +  CDS            URA3 (fragment): orotidine-5'-phosphate decarboxylase, required for uracil biosynthesis; S. cerevisiae URA3; yeast auxotrophic marker, counterselectable with 5-fluoroorotic acid (5-FOA)
    259..275     -  protein_bind   lac operator: The lac repressor binds to the lac operator to inhibit transcription in E. coli. This inhibition can be relieved by adding lactose or isopropyl-β-D-thiogalactopyranoside (IPTG). lac repressor encoded by lacI
    283..313     -  promoter       lac promoter: promoter for the E. coli lac operon
    328..349     -  protein_bind   CAP binding site: CAP binding activates transcription in the presence of cAMP. E. coli catabolite activator protein
    362..454     -  CDS            lacI (fragment): lac repressor; lacI; The lac repressor binds to the lac operator to inhibit transcription in E. coli. This inhibition can be relieved by adding lactose or isopropyl-β-D-thiogalactopyranoside (IPTG).
    637..1225    -  rep_origin     ori: high-copy-number ColE1/pMB1/pBR322/pUC origin of replication
   1396..2256    -  CDS            AmpR: β-lactamase; bla; confers resistance to ampicillin, carbenicillin, and related antibiotics
   2257..2361    -  promoter       AmpR promoter: bla
   2456..2491    +  CDS            rop (fragment): Rop protein, which maintains plasmids at low copy number; rop
   2593..2692    +  misc_feature   bom (fragment): basis of mobility region from pBR322
   2698..2855    -  CDS            lacZα (fragment): LacZα fragment of β-galactosidase; lacZ fragment
   2862..3025    +  promoter       URA3 promoter (fragment): S. cerevisiae URA3
   3028..3813    +  CDS            URA3: PYRF_YEAST - Experimental evidence at protein level: Swiss-Prot protein existence level 1. From Saccharomyces cerevisiae (strain ATCC 204508 / S288c) (Baker's yeast).
   4107..4241    -  CDS            Odc1 (fragment): DCOR_MOUSE - Also known as Odc. Experimental evidence at protein level: Swiss-Prot protein existence level 1. Catalyzes the first and rate-limiting step of polyamine biosynthesis that converts ornithine into putrescine, which is the precursor for the polyamines, spermidine and spermine. Polyamines are essential for cell proliferation and are implicated in cellular processes, ranging from DNA replication to apoptosis. From Mus musculus (Mouse).
   4224..4934    -  CDS            GFPmut3: GFPmut3 is a basic (constitutively fluorescent) green fluorescent protein published in 1996, derived from Aequorea victoria. It is reported to be a very rapidly-maturing weak dimer.
   4989..5141    -  CDS            VP2_POVMA (fragment): Experimental evidence at protein level: Swiss-Prot protein existence level 1. [Isoform VP3]: structural protein that resides within the core of the capsid surrounded by 72 VP1 pentamers. Following virus endocytosis and trafficking to the endoplasmic reticulum, VP2 and VP3 form oligomers and integrate into the endoplasmic reticulum membrane. Heterooligomer VP2-VP3 may create a viroporin for transporting the viral genome across the endoplasmic reticulum membrane to the cytoplasm. Nuclear entry of the viral DNA involves the selective exposure and importin recognition of VP2 or Vp3 nuclear localiz
   5162..5815    +  promoter       GAL1,10 promoter: GAL1 and GAL10 genes of S. cerevisiae; divergent inducible promoter, regulated by Gal4
   5817..6968    +  CDS            VP1_POVMP: Experimental evidence at protein level: Swiss-Prot protein existence level 1. Forms an icosahedral capsid with a T=7 symmetry and a 40 nm diameter. The capsid is composed of 72 pentamers linked to each other by disulfide bonds and associated with VP2 or VP3 proteins. Interacts with terminal alpha(2,3)-linked sialic acids on the cell surface to provide virion attachment to target cell. This attachment induces virion internalization predominantly through caveolin-mediated endocytosis. Once attached, the virion is internalized by caveolin- mediated endocytosis and traffics to the endoplasmic reti
