[The description below was written by a language model from this plasmid's Addgene catalogue record and pLannotate feature annotations shown in this document.]
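Description:
deltaVP1 + VP2C-GFPdeg is a yeast integrative expression plasmid built on the pILGFPB5A backbone for use in Saccharomyces cerevisiae. In E. coli it is maintained as a high-copy plasmid through a ColE1/pUC-type origin and selected with ampicillin via the β-lactamase gene. The annotation shows no yeast replication origin, consistent with its integrative design. Yeast transformants are selected by uracil prototrophy. The catalogue describes the marker as Kluyveromyces lactis URA3, whereas the automated annotation matches the full-length URA3 reading frame to the S. cerevisiae protein by homology. A separate short URA3 fragment and a URA3 promoter fragment are also annotated; the record does not state the integration locus or how these pieces are used. Remnants of lac, lacZα, rop and bom sequences are backbone carry-over.

The payload is a pair of divergent cassettes driven by the bidirectional, galactose-inducible, Gal4-regulated GAL1,10 promoter. The GAL1 side expresses murine polyomavirus deltaVP1, a version of the major capsid protein with its nuclear localisation signal deleted. VP1 assembles into pentamers and capsid-like shells. The GAL10 side expresses VP2C-GFPdeg, a fusion of a C-terminal VP2 fragment, yeast-enhanced GFP (annotated as GFPmut3) and residues 425–461 of mouse ornithine decarboxylase, a degradation signal that destabilises the reporter. Because VP2 resides inside the capsid in association with VP1 pentamers, the VP2C portion serves as an anchor to target cargo into the shell.

According to the associated publication title, the construct belongs to work on an artificial self-assembling nanocompartment for organising metabolic pathways in yeast. A short-lived GFP cargo would plausibly allow encapsulation to be read out as protection from degradation, although the record does not state this explicitly.
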