Addgene plasmid #166677: deltaVP1 + VP2C-GFPdeg
Purpose: Yeast integrative plasmid for expressing Murine polyomavirus deltaVP1 (GAL1 promoter) and destabilised GFP tagged with VP2C (GAL10 promoter). Contains uracil auxotrophic marker (K. lactis URA3).
Depositing lab: Claudia Vickers. Depositing organization: University of Queensland. Publication: Artificial Self-assembling Nanocompartment for Organizing Metabolic Pathways in Yeast. Cheah LC, Stark T, Adamson LSR, Abidin RS, Lau YH, Sainsbury F, Vickers CE. ACS Synth Biol. 2021 Dec 17;10(12):3251-3263. doi: 10.1021/acssynbio.1c00045. Epub 2021 Sep 30. PubMed 34591448.
Backbone
  Vector backbone: pILGFPB5A
  Vector type: Yeast Expression, Synthetic Biology
  Selectable markers: URA3
Growth in bacteria
  Bacterial resistance: Ampicillin, 100 μg/mL
  Growth temperature: 37°C
  Growth strain: DH5alpha
  Copy number: High Copy
Gene/Insert 1
  Gene/Insert name: VP2C-GFPdeg (alt name: VP2C-yEGFP-mODC(425-461))
  Species: M. musculus (mouse), S. cerevisiae (budding yeast), Synthetic; Murine polyomavirus
  Insert size (bp): 1038
  Promoter: GAL10
  Cloning method: Gibson Cloning
  Sequencing primers: 5′ GTGGTAATGCCATGTAATATGATTATTAAAC; 3′ GCATTGGCACGGTGCAACAC
Gene/Insert 2
  Gene/Insert name: Murine polyomavirus deltaVP1 (NLS deletion mutant) (alt name: MPyV deltaVP1)
  Species: S. cerevisiae (budding yeast), Synthetic; Murine polyomavirus
  Insert size (bp): 1143
  Promoter: GAL1
  Cloning method: Gibson Cloning
  Sequencing primers: 5′ ACTTCTTATTCAAATGTCATAAAAGTATCAAC; 3′ CCAGCCTGCTTTTCTGTAAC
Terms and licenses: Academic/Nonprofit Terms; Industry Terms: Not Available to Industry
Depositor comments: Please visit https://www.biorxiv.org/content/10.1101/2021.01.30.428974v1 for BioRxiv preprint
How to cite: deltaVP1 + VP2C-GFPdeg was a gift from Claudia Vickers (Addgene plasmid # 166677 ; http://n2t.net/addgene:166677 ; RRID:Addgene_166677)
